>Addgene plasmid #78972 | PP263 | depositor full sequence | sequence record 147717 | PP263 sequence 5958 bps
TCTTCTCGTACGAGCTTGCTCCTGATCAGCCTATCTCGCAGCTGATGAATATCTTGTGGTAGGGGTTTGG
GAAAATCATTCGAGTTTGATGTTTTTCTTGGTATTTCCCACTCCTCTTCAGAGTACAGAAGATTAAGTGA
GACCTTCGTTTGTGCGGATCCCCCACACACCATAGCTTCAAAATGTTTCTACTCCTTTTTTACTCTTCCA
GATTTTCTCGGACTCCGCGCATCGCCGTACCACTTCAAAACACCCAAGCACAGCATACTAAATTTTCCCT
CTTTCTTCCTCTAGGGTGTCGTTAATTACCCGTACTAAAGGTTTGGAAAAGAAAAAAGAGACCGCCTCGT
TTCTTTTTCTTCGTCGAAAAAGGCAATAAAAATTTTTATCACGTTTCTTTTTCTTGAAATTTTTTTTTTT
AGTTTTTTTCTCTTTCAGTGACCTCCATTGATATTTAAGTTAATAAACGGTCTTCAATTTCTCAAGTTTC
AGTTTCATTTTTCTTGTTCTATTACAACTTTTTTTACTTCTTGTTCATTAGAAAGAAAGCATAGCAATCT
AATCTAAGGGGCGGTGTTGACAATTAATCATCGGCATAGTATATCGGCATAGTATAATACGACAAGGTGA
GGAACTAAACCATGGCCAAGTTGACCAGTGCCGTTCCGGTGCTCACCGCGCGCGACGTCGCCGGAGCGGT
CGAGTTCTGGACCGACCGGCTCGGGTTCTCCCGGGACTTCGTGGAGGACGACTTCGCCGGTGTGGTCCGG
GACGACGTGACCCTGTTCATCAGCGCGGTCCAGGACCAGGTGGTGCCGGACAACACCCTGGCCTGGGTGT
GGGTGCGCGGCCTGGACGAGCTGTACGCCGAGTGGTCGGAGGTCGTGTCCACGAACTTCCGGGACGCCTC
CGGGCCGGCCATGACCGAGATCGGCGAGCAGCCGTGGGGGCGGGAGTTCGCCCTGCGCGACCCGGCCGGC
AACTGCGTGCACTTCGTGGCCGAGGAGCAGGACTGACACGTCCGACGGCGGCCCACGGGTCCCAGGCCTC
GGAGATCCGTCCCCCTTTTCCTTTGTCGATATCATGTAATTAGTTATGTCACGCTTACATTCACGCCCTC
CCCCCACATCCGCTCTAACCGAAAAGGAAGGAGTTAGACAACCTGAAGTCTAGGTCCCTATTTATTTTTT
TATAGTTATGTTAGTATTAAGAACGTTATTTATATTTCAAATTTTTCTTTTTTTTCTGTACAGACGCGTG
TACGCATGTAACATTATACTGAAAACCTTGCTTGAGAAGGTTTTGGGACGCTCGAAGGCTTTAATTTGCA
AGCTGGAGACCAACATGTGAGCAAAAGGCCAGCAAAAGGCCAGGAACCGTAAAAAGGCCGCGTTGCTGGC
GTTTTTCCATAGGCTCCGCCCCCCTGACGAGCATCACAAAAATCGACGCTCAAGTCAGAGGTGGCGAAAC
CCGACAGGACTATAAAGATACCAGGCGTTTCCCCCTGGAAGCTCCCTCGTGCGCTCTCCTGTTCCGACCC
TGCCGCTTACCGGATACCTGTCCGCCTTTCTCCCTTCGGGAAGCGTGGCGCTTTCTCAATGCTCACGCTG
TAGGTATCTCAGTTCGGTGTAGGTCGTTCGCTCCAAGCTGGGCTGTGTGCACGAACCCCCCGTTCAGCCC
GACCGCTGCGCCTTATCCGGTAACTATCGTCTTGAGTCCAACCCGGTAAGACACGACTTATCGCCACTGG
CAGCAGCCACTGGTAACAGGATTAGCAGAGCGAGGTATGTAGGCGGTGCTACAGAGTTCTTGAAGTGGTG
GCCTAACTACGGCTACACTAGAAGGACAGTATTTGGTATCTGCGCTCTGCTGAAGCCAGTTACCTTCGGA
AAAAGAGTTGGTAGCTCTTGATCCGGCAAACAAACCACCGCTGGTAGCGGTGGTTTTTTTGTTTGCAAGC
AGCAGATTACGCGCAGAAAAAAAGGATCTCAAGAAGATCCTTTGATCTTTTCTACGGGGTCTGACGCTCA
GTGGAACGAAAACTCACGTTAAGGGATTTTGGTCATGAGATCAGATCTGAGCTCGTTTGGCCGTGGCCGT
GCTCGTCCTCGTCGGCCGGCTTGTCGACGACGGCGGTCTCCGTCGTCAGGATCATCCGGGCCACAAGCTT
GCTGACAGAAGCCTCAAGAAAAAAAAAATTCTTCTTCGACTATGCTGGAGGCAGAGATGATCGAGCCGGT
AGTTAACTATATATAGCTAAATTGGTTCCATCACCTCGAGTCCACACACCATAGCTTCAAAATGTTTCTA
CTCCTTTTTTACTCTTCCAGATTTTCTCGGACTCCGCGCATCGCCGTACCACTTCAAAACACCCAAGCAC
AGCATACTAAATTTCCCCTCTTTCTTCCTCTAGGGTGTCGTTAATTACCCGTACTAAAGGTTTGGAAAAG
AAAAAAGAGACCGCCTCGTTTCTTTTTCTTCGTCGAAAAAGGCAATAAAAATTTTTATCACGTTTCTTTT
TCTTGAAAATTTTTTTTTTGATTTTTTTCTCTTTCGATGACCTCCCATTGATATTTAAGTTAATAAACGG
TCTTCAATTTCTCAAGTTTCAGTTTCATTTTTCTTGTTCTATTACAACTTTTTTTACTTCTTGCTCATTA
GAAAGAAAGCATAGCAATCTAATCTAAGGACTAGTAAAAATGCGCGGAGCTCCTAAGAAAAAGCGCAAAG
TCCGGCCGGCATCTAGACCCGGGGAGCGCCCCTTCCAGTGTCGCATTTGCATGCGGAACTTTTCGCGCCA
GGACAGGCTTGACAGGCATACCCGTACTCATACCGGTGAAAAACCGTTTCAGTGTCGGATCTGTATGCGA
AATTTCTCCCAGAAGGAGCACTTGGCGGGGCATCTACGTACGCACACCGGCGAGAAGCCATTCCAATGCC
GAATATGCATGCGCAACTTCAGTCGCCGCGACAACCTGAACCGGCACCTAAAAACCCACCTGAGGAACAT
ATGCGGCGGAGGCACACCTGCAGCTGCGTCGACTCTAGAGGATCCATCTGCTGGAGACATGAGAGCTGCC
AACCTTTGGCCAAGCCCGCTCATGATCAAACGCTCTAAGAAGAACAGCCTGGCCTTGTCCCTGACGGCCG
ACCAGATGGTCAGTGCCTTGTTGGATGCTGAGCCCCCCATACTCTATTCCGAGTATGATCCTACCAGACC
CTTCAGTGAAGCTTCGATGATGGGCTTACTGACCAACCTGGCAGACAGGGAGCTGGTTCACATGATCAAC
TGGGCGAAGAGGGTGCCAGGCTTTGTGGATTTGACCCTCCATGATCAGGTCCACCTTCTAGAATGTGCCT
GGCTAGAGATCCTGATGATTGGTCTCGTCTGGCGCTCCATGGAGCACCCAGTGAAGCTACTGTTTGCTCC
TAACTTGCTCTTGGACAGGAACCAGGGAAAATGTGTAGAGGGCATGGTGGAGATCTTCGACATGCTGCTG
GCTACATCATCTCGGTTCCGCATGATGAATCTGCAGGGAGAGGAGTTTGTGTGCCTCAAATCTATTATTT
TGCTTAATTCTGGAGTGTACACATTTCTGTCCAGCACCCTGAAGTCTCTGGAAGAGAAGGACCATATCCA
CCGAGTCCTGGACAAGATCACAGACACTTTGATCCACCTGATGGCCAAGGCAGGCCTGACCCTGCAGCAG
CAGCACCAGCGGCTGGCCCAGCTCCTCCTCATCCTCTCCCACATCAGGCACATGAGTAACAAAGGCATGG
AGCATCTGTACAGCATGAAGTGCAAGAACGTGGTGCCCCTCTATGACCTGCTGCTGGAGATGCTGGACGC
CCACCGCCTACATGCGCCCACTAGCCGTGGAGGGGCATCCGTGGAGGAGACGGACCAAAGCCACTTGGCC
ACTGCGGGCTCTACTTCATCGCCTAGGGCCGACGCGCTGGACGATTTCGATCTCGACATGCTGGGTTCTG
ATGCCCTCGATGACTTTGACCTGGATATGTTGGGAAGCGACGCATTGGATGACTTTGATCTGGACATGCT
CGGCTCCGATGCTCTGGACGATTTCGATCTCGATATGTTAATTAACTACCCGTACGACGTTCCGGACTAC
GCTTCTTGAGGTACCATCGGTAGACCGGTCTTGCTAGATTCTAATCAAGAGGATGTCAGAATGCCATTTG
CCTGAGAGATGCAGGCTTCATTTTTGATACTTTTTTATTTGTAACCTATATAGTATAGGATTTTTTTTGT
CATTTTGTTTCTTCTCGTACGAGCTTGCTCCTGATCAGCCTATCTCGCAGCTGATGAATATCTTGTGGTA
GGGGTTTGGGAAAATCATTCGAGTTTGATGTTTTTCTTGGTATTTCCCACTCCTCTTCAGAGTACAGAAG
ATTAAGTGAGAGCTAGCATATCATATAGAAGTCATCGCGGCAGATCAATTCATCAATCGGAGTGAGGATA
TTGCGAGTTTACCACCATCAATCGGAGTGAGGATCTCCAATTGGTGACGGTCCAGTCATCAATCGGAGTG
AGGATTCAGCTGCTTCTCGAGGCCGCACATCAATCGGAGTGAGGATGTACAGGGTGGGCTGTTCCACCAT
CAATCGGAGTGAGGATTTGCGTCAATGGGGCGGAGTTCATCAATCGGAGTGAGGATATCGAAGTCATCGA
GAGCACTCATCAATCGGAGTGAGGATATACTCCACCCATTGACGTCACATCAATCGGAGTGAGGATTGGA
ACCAGAAGGGTCTCTTCATCAATCGGAGTGAGGATACCCTATGGGCGCGCCGTCGCTGGCAATAATAGCG
GGCGGACGCATGTCATGAGATTATTGGAAACCACCAGAATCGAATATAAAAGGCGAACACCTTTCCCAAT
TTTGGTTTCTCCTGACCCAAAGACTTTAAATTTCCCTATCAGTGATAGAGATCTCCCTATCAGTGATAGA
GATAATTTATTTGTCCCTATTTCAATCAATTGAACAACTATCAAAACACAGAATTCATGGTGAGCAAGGG
CGAGGAGCTGTTCACCGGGGTGGTGCCCATCCTGGTCGAGCTGGACGGCGACGTAAACGGCCACAAGTTC
AGCGTGTCCGGCGAGGGCGAGGGCGATGCCACCTACGGCAAGCTGACCCTGAAGTTCATCTGCACCACCG
GCAAGCTGCCCGTGCCCTGGCCCACCCTCGTGACCACCCTGACCTACGGCGTGCAGTGCTTCAGCCGCTA
CCCCGACCACATGAAGCAGCACGACTTCTTCAAGTCCGCCATGCCCGAAGGCTACGTCCAGGAGCGCACC
ATCTTCTTCAAGGACGACGGCAACTACAAGACCCGCGCCGAGGTGAAGTTCGAGGGCGACACCCTGGTGA
ACCGCATCGAGCTGAAGGGCATCGACTTCAAGGAGGACGGCAACATCCTGGGGCACAAGCTGGAGTACAA
CTACAACAGCCACAACGTCTATATCATGGCCGACAAGCAGAAGAACGGCATCAAGGTGAACTTCAAGATC
CGCCACAACATCGAGGACGGCAGCGTGCAGCTCGCCGACCACTACCAGCAGAACACCCCCATCGGCGACG
GCCCCGTGCTGCTGCCCGACAACCACTACCTGAGCACCCAGAGCGCCCTGAGCAAAGACCCCAACGAGAA
GCGCGATCACATGGTCCTGCTGGAGTTCGTGACCGCCGCCGGGATCACTCTCGGCATGGACGAGCTGTAC
AAGGCCGCGGCGGCCGCCAGCTTTCTAGAACAAAAACTCATCTCAGAAGAGGATCTGAATAGCGCCGTCG
ACCATCATCATCATCATCATTGACCGGTCTTGCTAGATTCTAATCAAGAGGATGTCAGAATGCCATTTGC
CTGAGAGATGCAGGCTTCATTTTTGATACTTTTTTATTTGTAACCTATATAGTATAGGATTTTTTTTGTC
ATTTTGTT
Features (pLannotate 1.2.2; 22 found; start..end, strand, type, name):
    157..568     +  promoter       TEF1 promoter: S. cerevisiae TEF1; promoter for EF-1α
    576..623     +  promoter       EM7 promoter: synthetic bacterial promoter&nbsp
    642..1016    +  CDS            BleoR: antibiotic-binding protein; Sh ble from Streptoalloteichus hindustanus; confers resistance to bleomycin, phleomycin, and Zeocin™
   1082..1329    +  terminator     CYC1 terminator: S. cerevisiae CYC1; transcription terminator for CYC1
   1404..1992    -  rep_origin     ori: high-copy-number ColE1/pMB1/pBR322/pUC origin of replication
   2087..2173    -  CDS            groL1 (fragment): CH601_MYCA1 - Also known as groEL1 From Mycobacterium avium (strain 104).
   2282..2688    +  promoter       TEF1 promoter: S. cerevisiae TEF1; promoter for EF-1α
   3038..3055    -  misc_feature   MCS (fragment): pUC18/19 multiple cloning site
   3060..3942    +  CDS            ERT2 (fragment): mutated ligand-binding domain of the human estrogen receptor (Feil et al., 1997)
   3951..4100    +  CDS            VP64: tetrameric repeat of the minimal activation domain of herpes simplex virus VP16 (Beerli et al., 1998)
   4175..4421    +  terminator     AOX1 terminator: Pichia pastoris AOX1; transcription terminator for AOX1
   4428..4446    +  promoter       CUP1 promoter (fragment): S. cerevisiae CUP1; inducible metallothionein promoter, regulated by Cu2+
   4515..4540    +  CDS            CyPet (fragment): cyan fluorescent protein optimized for FRET with YPet (Nguyen and Daugherty, 2005)
   4635..4657    -  promoter       CMV promoter (fragment): human cytomegalovirus (CMV) immediate early promoter
   4717..4737    -  enhancer       CMV enhancer (fragment): human cytomegalovirus immediate early enhancer; contains an 18-bp deletion relative to the standard CMV enhancer
   4809..4933    +  promoter       GAP promoter (fragment): promoter for Pichia pastoris glyceraldehyde-3-phosphate dehydrogenase
   4933..4951    +  protein_bind   tet operator: tetO; bacterial operator O2 for the tetR and tetA genes tetracycline repressor TetR
   4954..4973    +  promoter       PLtetO-1 promoter (fragment): modified phage lambda PL promoter with tet operator sites (Lutz and Bujard, 1997)
   4973..5011    +  promoter       GAP promoter (fragment): promoter for Pichia pastoris glyceraldehyde-3-phosphate dehydrogenase
   5027..5743    +  CDS            EGFP: EGFP is a basic (constitutively fluorescent) green fluorescent protein published in 1996, derived from Aequorea victoria. It is reported to be a rapidly-maturing weak dimer with moderate acid sensitivity.
   5813..5830    +  CDS            capTEV™ (fragment): composite tag for in vivo biotinylation, TEV protease cleavage, and 6xHis tagging
   5854..142     +  terminator     AOX1 terminator (across the origin): Pichia pastoris AOX1; transcription terminator for AOX1
