[The description below was written by a language model from this plasmid's Addgene catalogue record and pLannotate feature annotations shown in this document.]
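Description:
PP263 is a 5,958 bp yeast expression plasmid built on the pPICZ A backbone, a vector family designed for Pichia pastoris. It is propagated in E. coli through a high-copy ColE1/pUC-type origin and carries a single dual-host selection cassette. In this cassette the Sh ble gene (BleoR) is preceded by the S. cerevisiae TEF1 promoter and the synthetic bacterial EM7 promoter and followed by the CYC1 terminator, so Zeocin resistance can be selected in both yeast and bacteria.

The payload appears to be a two-unit synthetic gene switch. In the first unit, a second copy of the S. cerevisiae TEF1 promoter (the "scTEF1" named in the catalogue entry) drives an open reading frame that ends in an ERT2-like estrogen receptor ligand-binding domain fused to the VP64 activation domain, terminated by an AOX1 terminator. Roughly 350 bp between the promoter and ERT2 are unannotated. This region may encode a DNA-binding domain, but the record does not identify it. Such a fusion would be consistent with a hormone-responsive artificial transcription activator.

The second unit places EGFP under a truncated Pichia GAP promoter, annotated as two fragments interrupted by a short segment that matches a tet operator. This presumably corresponds to the "GAP6" minimal promoter variant. A 6xHis-type tag fragment and a second AOX1 terminator follow EGFP. Several very short hits upstream of it (CUP1, CyPet, CMV, groL1) are probably incidental matches, possibly within synthetic operator sequences.

According to the record, the construct served as a GFP reporter for comparing promoter and minimal-promoter combinations, in work on programmable, inducible production of biologics in yeast.
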