Addgene plasmid #78972: PP263
Purpose: Promoter: scTEF1, minimal Promoter: GAP6. Figure 4. Expresses GFP.
Depositing lab: Timothy Lu. Depositing organization: Massachusetts Institute of Technology. Publication: Synthetic biology and microbioreactor platforms for programmable production of biologics at the point-of-care. Perez-Pinera P, Han N, Cleto S, Cao J, Purcell O, Shah KA, Lee K, Ram R, Lu TK. Nat Commun. 2016 Jul 29;7:12211. doi: 10.1038/ncomms12211. PubMed 27470089.
Backbone
  Vector backbone: pPICZ A
  Vector type: Yeast Expression
  Selectable markers: Zeocin
Growth in bacteria
  Bacterial resistance: Bleocin (Zeocin), 50 μg/mL
  Growth temperature: 37°C
  Growth strain: DH5alpha
  Copy number: Unknown
Gene/Insert
  Gene/Insert name: GFP
Terms and licenses: Academic/Nonprofit Terms; Industry Terms: Not Available to Industry
How to cite: PP263 was a gift from Timothy Lu (Addgene plasmid # 78972 ; http://n2t.net/addgene:78972 ; RRID:Addgene_78972)
