>Addgene plasmid #78972 | PP263 | addgene partial sequence | sequence record 153692 | EGFP-N 5'-CGTCGCCGTCCAGCTCGACCAG-3'
TGCTCACCATGAATTCTGTGTTTTGATAGTTGTTCAATTGATTGAAATAGGGACAAATAAATTATCTCTA
TCACTGATAGGGAGATCTCTATCACTGATAGGGAAATTTAAAGTCTTTGGGTCAGGAGAAACCAAAATTG
GGAAAGGTGTTCGCCTTTTATATTCGATTCTGGTGGTTTCCAATAATCTCATGACATGCGTCCGCCCGCT
ATTATTGCCAGCGACGGCGCGCCCATAGGGTATCCTCACTCCGATTGATGAAGAGACCCTTCTGGTTCCA
ATCCTCACTCCGATTGATGTGACGTCAATGGGTGGAGTATATCCTCACTCCGATTGATGAGTGCTCTCGA
TGACTTCGATATCCTCACTCCGATTGATGAACTCCGCCCCATTGACGCAAATCCTCACTCCGATTGATGG
TGGAACAGCCCACCCTGTACATCCTCACTCCGATTGATGTGCGGCCTCGAGAAGCAGCTGAATCCTCACT
CCGATTGATGACTGGACCGTCACCAATTGGAGATCCTCACTCCGATTGATGGTGGTAAACTCGCAATATC
CTCACTCCGATTGATGAATTGATCTGCCGCGATGACTTCTATATGATATGCTAGCTCTCACTTAATCTTC
TGTACTCTGAAGAGGAGTGGGAAATACCAAGAAAAACATCAAACTCGAATGATTTTCCCAAACCCCTACC
ACAAGATATTCATCAGCTGCGAGATAGGCTGATCAGGAGCAAGCTCGTACGAGAAGAAACAAAATGACAA
AAAAAATCCTATACTATATAGGTTACAAATAAAAAAGTATCAAAAATGAAGCCTGCATCTCTCAGGCAAA
TGGCATTCTGACATCCTCTTGATTAGAATCTAGCAAGACCGGTCTACCGATGGTACCTCAAGAAGCGTAG
TCCGGAACGTCGTACGGGTAGTTAATTAACATATCGAGATCGA
